Addgene plasmid #81292: pDONR223_HRAS_p.A59T
Purpose: Gateway Donor vector containing HRAS , part of the Target Accelerator Plasmid Collection.
Depositing lab: Jesse Boehm & William Hahn & David Root. Depositing organization: Broad Institute. Publication: Systematic Functional Interrogation of Rare Cancer Variants Identifies Oncogenic Alleles. Kim E, Ilic N, Shrestha Y, Zou L, Kamburov A, Zhu C, Yang X, Lubonja R, Tran N, Nguyen C, Lawrence MS, Piccioni F, Bagul M, Doench JG, Chouinard CR, Wu X, Hogstrom L, Natoli T, Tamayo P, Horn H, Corsello SM, Lage K, Root DE, Subramanian A, Golub TR, Getz G, Boehm JS, Hahn WC. Cancer Discov. 2016 Jul;6(7):714-26. doi: 10.1158/2159-8290.CD-16-0160. Epub 2016 May 4. PubMed 27147599.
Backbone
  Vector backbone: pDONR223
  Backbone manufacturer: Invitrogen
  Backbone size w/o insert (bp): 2790
  Vector type: Gateway Entry vector
Growth in bacteria
  Bacterial resistance: Spectinomycin, 50 μg/mL
  Growth temperature: 37°C
  Growth strain: DH5alpha
  Copy number: High Copy
Gene/Insert
  Gene/Insert name: HRAS
  Species: H. sapiens (human)
  Mutation: A59T
  GenBank ID: NM_176795.4
  Entrez Gene: HRAS (a.k.a. C-BAS/HAS, C-H-RAS, C-HA-RAS1, CTLO, H-RASIDX, HAMSV, HRAS1, RASH1, p21ras)
  Promoter: None
  Cloning method: Gateway Cloning
  Sequencing primers: 5′ M13pUC-fwd; 3′ M13-Rev
Terms and licenses: Academic/Nonprofit Terms; Industry Terms: Not Available to Industry
Depositor comments: Closed state: stop codon immediately follows insert
How to cite: pDONR223_HRAS_p.A59T was a gift from Jesse Boehm & William Hahn & David Root (Addgene plasmid # 81292 ; http://n2t.net/addgene:81292 ; RRID:Addgene_81292)
