[The description below was written by a language model from this plasmid's Addgene catalogue record and pLannotate feature annotations shown in this document.]
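Description:
pDONR223_HRAS_p.A59T is a Gateway entry clone built on the Invitrogen pDONR223 backbone and carrying the human HRAS open reading frame with an alanine-to-threonine substitution at codon 59. It is a small bacterial plasmid (about 3.3 kb in the sequenced record) that replicates in E. coli from a high-copy ColE1/pUC-type origin. Selection is with spectinomycin, through the aadA aminoglycoside adenylyltransferase gene (SmR), which lies downstream of a class 1 integron Pc promoter fragment and a short remnant of a gentamicin resistance gene. The rrnB T1 and T2 terminators sit upstream of the cloning region and insulate it from read-through transcription. Small lacZα and lacI fragments are backbone remnants with no evident function here.

The HRAS coding sequence is flanked on both sides by attL recombination sites, which the automated annotation labels as attL3. These sites allow the insert to be moved into any compatible destination vector by an LR Clonase reaction. The annotation software marks H-Ras as a fragment covering only part of the interval between the att sites. This may reflect the transcript variant used as the reference rather than a truncated insert, but the record does not settle the point. The record lists no promoter for the insert, so the clone is not meant to express HRAS itself; the only promoter nearby is a T7 promoter outside the distal att site, pointing back toward the insert. The depositor describes the clone as "closed", meaning a stop codon immediately follows the ORF, so it suits native or N-terminally tagged expression but not C-terminal fusions. The plasmid belongs to the Target Accelerator Plasmid Collection, a set of cancer-associated variant alleles made for systematic functional testing of rare mutations for oncogenic activity after transfer into expression vectors.
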