Features (pLannotate 1.2.2; 12 found; start..end, strand, type, name):
     38..74      -  CDS            lacZα (fragment): LacZα fragment of β-galactosidase; lacZ fragment
     91..186     +  protein_bind   attL3: mutant version of attL; recombination site for the Gateway® LR reaction LR Clonase™
    189..640     +  CDS            H-Ras (fragment): human small GTPase proto-oncoprotein
    706..801     -  protein_bind   attL3: mutant version of attL; recombination site for the Gateway® LR reaction LR Clonase™
    820..838     -  promoter       T7 promoter: promoter for bacteriophage T7 RNA polymerase
   1028..1051    +  promoter       Pc promoter (fragment): intI1 (promoter lies within the coding sequence); class 1 integron promoter
   1227..1283    +  CDS            GmR (fragment): gentamycin acetyltransferase; aacC1; confers resistance to gentamycin
   1290..2081    +  CDS            SmR: aminoglycoside adenylyltransferase (Murphy, 1985); aadA; confers resistance to spectinomycin and streptomycin
   2174..2762    +  rep_origin     ori: high-copy-number ColE1/pMB1/pBR322/pUC origin of replication
   2945..3037    +  CDS            lacI (fragment): lac repressor; lacI; The lac repressor binds to the lac operator to inhibit transcription in E. coli. This inhibition can be relieved by adding lactose or isopropyl-β-D-thiogalactopyranoside (IPTG).
   3092..3119    -  terminator     rrnB T2 terminator: transcription terminator T2 from the E. coli rrnB gene
   3251..3294    +  terminator     rrnB T1 terminator: Escherichia coli rrnB; transcription terminator T1 from the E. coli rrnB gene
>Addgene plasmid #81292 | pDONR223_HRAS_p.A59T | addgene full sequence | sequence record 168375 | Addgene NGS Result
GGCAGTTCCCTACTCTCGCGTTAACGCTAGCATGGATGTTTTCCCAGTCACGACGTTGTAAAACGACGGC
CAGTCTTAAGCTCGGGCCCCAAATAATGATTTTATTTTGACTGATAGTGACCTGTTCGTTGCAACAAATT
GATGAGCAATGCTTTTTTATAATGCCAACTTTGTACAAAAAAGTTGGCATGACGGAATATAAGCTGGTGG
TGGTGGGCGCCGGCGGTGTGGGCAAGAGTGCGCTGACCATCCAGCTGATCCAGAACCATTTTGTGGACGA
ATACGACCCCACTATAGAGGATTCCTACCGGAAGCAGGTGGTCATTGATGGGGAGACGTGCCTGTTGGAC
ATCCTGGATACCACCGGCCAGGAGGAGTACAGCGCCATGCGGGACCAGTACATGCGCACCGGGGAGGGCT
TCCTGTGTGTGTTTGCCATCAACAACACCAAGTCTTTTGAGGACATCCACCAGTACAGGGAGCAGATCAA
ACGGGTGAAGGACTCGGATGACGTGCCCATGGTGCTGGTGGGGAACAAGTGTGACCTGGCTGCACGCACT
GTGGAATCTCGGCAGGCTCAGGACCTCGCCCGAAGCTACGGCATCCCCTACATCGAGACCTCGGCCAAGA
CCCGGCAGGGCAGCCGCTCTGGCTCTAGCTCCAGCTCCGGGACCCTCTGGGACCCCCCGGGACCCATGTG
ATTGCCAACTTTCTTGTACAAAGTTGGCATTATAAGAAAGCATTGCTTATCAATTTGTTGCAACGAACAG
GTCACTATCAGTCAAAATAAAATCATTATTTGCCATCCAGCTGATATCCCCTATAGTGAGTCGTATTACA
TGGTCATAGCTGTTTCCTGGCAGCTCTGGCCCGTGTCTCAAAATCTCTGATGTTACATTGCACAAGATAA
AAATATATCATCATGCCTCCTCTAGACCAGCCAGGACAGAAATGCCTCGACTTCGCTGCTACCCAAGGTT
GCCGGGTGACGCACACCGTGGAAACGGATGAAGGCACGAACCCAGTGGACATAAGCCTGTTCGGTTCGTA
AGCTGTAATGCAAGTAGCGTATGCGCTCACGCAACTGGTCCAGAACCTTGACCGAACGCAGCGGTGGTAA
CGGCGCAGTGGCGGTTTTCATGGCTTGTTATGACTGTTTTTTTGGGGTACAGTCTATGCCTCGGGCATCC
AAGCAGCAAGCGCGTTACGCCGTGGGTCGATGTTTGATGTTATGGAGCAGCAACGATGTTACGCAGCAGG
GCAGTCGCCCTAAAACAAAGTTAAACATTATGAGGGAAGCGGTGATCGCCGAAGTATCGACTCAACTATC
AGAGGTAGTTGGCGTCATCGAGCGCCATCTCGAACCGACGTTGCTGGCCGTACATTTGTACGGCTCCGCA
GTGGATGGCGGCCTGAAGCCACACAGTGATATTGATTTGCTGGTTACGGTGACCGTAAGGCTTGATGAAA
CAACGCGGCGAGCTTTGATCAACGACCTTTTGGAAACTTCGGCTTCCCCTGGAGAGAGCGAGATTCTCCG
CGCTGTAGAAGTCACCATTGTTGTGCACGACGACATCATTCCGTGGCGTTATCCAGCTAAGCGCGAACTG
CAATTTGGAGAATGGCAGCGCAATGACATTCTTGCAGGTATCTTCGAGCCAGCCACGATCGACATTGATC
TGGCTATCTTGCTGACAAAAGCAAGAGAACATAGCGTTGCCTTGGTAGGTCCAGCGGCGGAGGAACTCTT
TGATCCGGTTCCTGAACAGGATCTATTTGAGGCGCTAAATGAAACCTTAACGCTATGGAACTCGCCGCCC
GACTGGGCTGGCGATGAGCGAAATGTAGTGCTTACGTTGTCCCGCATTTGGTACAGCGCAGTAACCGGCA
AAATCGCGCCGAAGGATGTCGCTGCCGACTGGGCAATGGAGCGCCTGCCGGCCCAGTATCAGCCCGTCAT
ACTTGAAGCTAGACAGGCTTATCTTGGACAAGAAGAAGATCGCTTGGCCTCGCGCGCAGATCAGTTGGAA
GAATTTGTCCACTACGTGAAAGGCGAGATCACCAAGGTAGTCGGCAAATAACCCTCGAGCCACCCATGAC
CAAAATCCCTTAACGTGAGTTACGCGTCGTTCCACTGAGCGTCAGACCCCGTAGAAAAGATCAAAGGATC
TTCTTGAGATCCTTTTTTTCTGCGCGTAATCTGCTGCTTGCAAACAAAAAAACCACCGCTACCAGCGGTG
GTTTGTTTGCCGGATCAAGAGCTACCAACTCTTTTTCCGAAGGTAACTGGCTTCAGCAGAGCGCAGATAC
CAAATACTGTTCTTCTAGTGTAGCCGTAGTTAGGCCACCACTTCAAGAACTCTGTAGCACCGCCTACATA
CCTCGCTCTGCTAATCCTGTTACCAGTGGCTGCTGCCAGTGGCGATAAGTCGTGTCTTACCGGGTTGGAC
TCAAGACGATAGTTACCGGATAAGGCGCAGCGGTCGGGCTGAACGGGGGGTTCGTGCACACAGCCCAGCT
TGGAGCGAACGACCTACACCGAACTGAGATACCTACAGCGTGAGCTATGAGAAAGCGCCACGCTTCCCGA
AGGGAGAAAGGCGGACAGGTATCCGGTAAGCGGCAGGGTCGGAACAGGAGAGCGCACGAGGGAGCTTCCA
GGGGGAAACGCCTGGTATCTTTATAGTCCTGTCGGGTTTCGCCACCTCTGACTTGAGCGTCGATTTTTGT
GATGCTCGTCAGGGGGGCGGAGCCTATGGAAAAACGCCAGCAACGCGGCCTTTTTACGGTTCCTGGCCTT
TTGCTGGCCTTTTGCTCACATGTTCTTTCCTGCGTTATCCCCTGATTCTGTGGATAACCGTATTACCGCC
TTTGAGTGAGCTGATACCGCTCGCCGCAGCCGAACGACCGAGCGCAGCGAGTCAGTGAGCGAGGAAGCGG
AAGAGCGCCCAATACGCAAACCGCCTCTCCCCGCGCGTTGGCCGATTCATTAATGCAGCTGGCACGACAG
GTTTCCCGACTGGAAAGCGGGCAGTGAGCGCAACGCAATTAATACGCGTACCGCTAGCCAGGAAGAGTTT
GTAGAAACGCAAAAAGGCCATCCGTCAGGATGGCCTTCTGCTTAGTTTGATGCCTGGCAGTTTATGGCGG
GCGTCCTGCCCGCCACCCTCCGGGCCGTTGCTTCACAACGTTCAAATCCGCTCCCGGCGGATTTGTCCTA
CTCAGGAGAGCGTTCACCGACAAACAACAGATAAAACGAAAGGCCCAGTCTTCCGACTGAGCCTTTCGTT
TTATTTGATGCCT
