>Addgene plasmid #81292 | pDONR223_HRAS_p.A59T | depositor partial sequence | sequence record 154611 | Insert sequence
ATGACGGAATATAAGCTGGTGGTGGTGGGCGCCGGCGGTGTGGGCAAGAGTGCGCTGACCATCCAGCTGA
TCCAGAACCATTTTGTGGACGAATACGACCCCACTATAGAGGATTCCTACCGGAAGCAGGTGGTCATTGA
TGGGGAGACGTGCCTGTTGGACATCCTGGATACCACCGGCCAGGAGGAGTACAGCGCCATGCGGGACCAG
TACATGCGCACCGGGGAGGGCTTCCTGTGTGTGTTTGCCATCAACAACACCAAGTCTTTTGAGGACATCC
ACCAGTACAGGGAGCAGATCAAACGGGTGAAGGACTCGGATGACGTGCCCATGGTGCTGGTGGGGAACAA
GTGTGACCTGGCTGCACGCACTGTGGAATCTCGGCAGGCTCAGGACCTCGCCCGAAGCTACGGCATCCCC
TACATCGAGACCTCGGCCAAGACCCGGCAGGGCAGCCGCTCTGGCTCTAGCTCCAGCTCCGGGACCCTCT
GGGACCCCCCGGGACCCATG
